>Addgene plasmid #41921 | pBabe-HA-Chk2-D311V | addgene partial sequence | sequence record 62170 | pBABE5
CAGTGTGGTGGTACGTAGGAATTCATGGCTTACCCATACGATGTTCCAGATTACGCTAGCTTGGGTGGTC
ATATGGCCATGGAGGCCCCATCCATCACACTGGCGGCCAATTCCATGTCTCGGGAGTCGGATGTTGAGGC
TCAGCAGTCTCATGGCAGCAGTGCCTGTTCACAGCCCCATGGCAGCGTTACCCAGTCCCAAGGCTCCTCC
TCACAGTCCCAGGGCATATCCAGCTCCTCTACCAGCACGATGCCAAACTCCAGCCAGTCCTCTCACTCCA
GCTCTGGGACACTGAGCTCCTTAGAGACAGTGTCCACTCAGGAACTCTATTCTATTCCTGAGGACCAAGA
ACCTGAGGACCAAGAACCTGAGGAGCCTACCCCTGCCCCCTGGGCTCGATTATGGGCCCTTCAGGATGGA
TTTGCCAATCTTGAATGTGTGAATGACAACTACTGGTTTGGGAGGGACAAAAGCTGTGAATATTGCTTTG
ATGAACCACTGCTGAAAAGAACAGATAAATACCGAACATACAGCAAGAAACACTTTCGGATTTTCAGGGA
AGTGGGTCCTAAAAACTCTTACATTGCATACATAGAAGATCACAGTGGCAATGGAACCTTTGTAAATACA
GAGCTTGTAGGGAAAGGAAAACGCCGTCCTTTGAATAACAATTCTGAAATTGCACTGTCACTAAGCAGAA
ATAAAGTTTTTGTCTTTTTTGATCTGACTGTAGATGATCAGTCAGTTTATCCTAAGGCATTAAGAGATGA
ATACATCATGTCAAAAACTCTTGGAAGTGGTGCCTGTGGAGAGGTAAAGCTGGCTTTCGAGAGGAAAACA
TGTAAGAAAGTAGCCATAAAGATCATCAGCAAAAGGAAGTTTGCTATTGGTTCAGCAAGAGAGGCAGACC
CAGCTCTCAATGTTGAAACAGAAATAGAAATTTTGAAAAAGCTAAATCATCCTTG
