>Addgene plasmid #41921 | pBabe-HA-Chk2-D311V | addgene partial sequence | sequence record 62725 | pBABE3 5'-ACCCTAACTGACACACATTCC-3'
AGCGGCCTAGAGTGTTCAAACCACGGAGTTCACAACACAGCAGCACACACAGCTGGGCGCTTTGTGGTCT
CGGCACCCTCGGCTTCCCCTTCACGGGGCCGCTTTCGACTAGTAGAAGGCTGGGCTAGAACCTGGGGTAG
AGCTGTGGATTCATTTTCCTCAGACAGAAGATCTTGAAACTTTCTCTTCATGTCTTCATCCTGAAGCCAC
GGGTGTCTTAAGGCTTCTTCTGTCGTAAAACGTGCCTTTGGATCCACTACCAACAACTTCTTGACAAGGT
CCAGAGCTTTCTCTGAGACTTCTGCCCAGACTTCAGGAATGAAGTTGTATTTTCCACTGGTGATCTGATC
CTTCAGTGACACTTGAGTCCTATGCTCAGAGAAAGGTGGATACCCACTAAGGCAGATAAAAAGAATAACT
CCTAAACTCCAGCAGTCCACAGCACGGTTATACCCAGCAGTCCCAACAGAAACAAGAACTTCAGGCGCCA
AGTAGGTGGGGGTTCCACATAAGGTTCTCATGAGAGAGGTCTCTCCCAAAATCTTGGAGTGCCCAAAATC
AGTAATCTTTATAAGACAGTCCTCTTCTTGAGATGACAGTAAAACATTCTCTGGCTTTAAGTCACGGTGT
ATAATACCGTTTTCATGAAGGTACTGCACAGCCAAGAGCATCTGGTAAAAATAGAGCTTGCAGGTAGCTT
CTTTCAGGCGTTTATTCCCCACCACTTTGACAAACAGCTCTCCCCCTTCCATCAATTCCAAAACAATATA
ATAATCTTCTGCATCAAAAAAGTTTTTAATCTTGATGATGCAAGGATGA
