[The description below was written by a language model from this plasmid's Addgene catalogue record.]
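Description:
pBabe-HA-Chk2-D311V is a retroviral mammalian expression plasmid built on the pBABE-puro backbone (about 5 kb without the insert). It is propagated in E. coli under ampicillin selection, and puromycin is the selectable marker for transduced or transfected mammalian cells. No feature table accompanies the record, so individual elements are not itemised. In general, pBABE-type vectors are Moloney murine leukaemia virus-derived: long terminal repeats flank a packaging signal and the cloning site, the 5' LTR drives transcription of the inserted gene, and a separate internal promoter expresses the puromycin resistance gene. The plasmid supplies only the transfer genome, so viral structural and enzymatic proteins have to come from a packaging cell line or helper plasmids. The resulting particles integrate the cassette stably into dividing target cells.

The payload is human Chk2 (CHEK2), the checkpoint serine/threonine kinase that acts downstream of ATM in the DNA damage response. It carries an N-terminal HA epitope tag for detection or immunoprecipitation with anti-HA antibodies. The coding sequence contains a D311V point substitution. The record does not state the functional consequence of this change, so whether it alters kinase activity, stability or regulation should be checked against the literature rather than assumed.

The associated publication concerns ATM and ATR substrates and DNA damage-responsive protein networks. This fits use of the construct to generate puromycin-selected cell populations stably expressing tagged mutant Chk2, for comparison with wild-type protein in checkpoint signalling studies. The record gives no more specific purpose.
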