Addgene plasmid #41921: pBabe-HA-Chk2-D311V
Depositing lab: Stephen Elledge. Depositing organization: Harvard Medical School. Publication: ATM and ATR substrate analysis reveals extensive protein networks responsive to DNA damage. Matsuoka S, Ballif BA, Smogorzewska A, McDonald ER 3rd, Hurov KE, Luo J, Bakalarski CE, Zhao Z, Solimini N, Lerenthal Y, Shiloh Y, Gygi SP, Elledge SJ. Science. 2007 May 25;316(5828):1160-6. 10.1126/science.1140321 PubMed 17525332.
Backbone
  Vector backbone: pBABE-puro
  Backbone size w/o insert (bp): 5000
  Vector type: Mammalian Expression, Retroviral
  Selectable markers: Puromycin
Growth in bacteria
  Bacterial resistance: Ampicillin, 100 μg/mL
  Growth temperature: 37°C
  Growth strain: DH5alpha
  Copy number: Unknown
Gene/Insert
  Gene/Insert name: Chk2
  Species: H. sapiens (human)
  Mutation: D311V
  Entrez Gene: CHEK2 (a.k.a. CDS1, CHK2, HuCds1, LFS2, PP1425, RAD53, TPDS4, hCds1)
  Tag / fusion protein: HA (N terminal on insert)
Terms and licenses: Academic/Nonprofit Terms; Industry Terms: Not Available to Industry
How to cite: pBabe-HA-Chk2-D311V was a gift from Stephen Elledge (Addgene plasmid # 41921 ; http://n2t.net/addgene:41921 ; RRID:Addgene_41921)
